>Addgene plasmid #53740 | pcDNA3/Flag-METTL14 | addgene full sequence | sequence record 222658 | Addgene NGS Result
AATTGCATGAAGAATCTGCTTAGGGTTAGGCGTTTTGCGCTGCTTCGCGATGTACGGGCCAGATATACGC
GTTGACATTGATTATTGACTAGTTATTAATAGTAATCAATTACGGGGTCATTAGTTCATAGCCCATATAT
GGAGTTCCGCGTTACATAACTTACGGTAAATGGCCCGCCTGGCTGACCGCCCAACGACCCCCGCCCATTG
ACGTCAATAATGACGTATGTTCCCATAGTAACGCCAATAGGGACTTTCCATTGACGTCAATGGGTGGAGT
ATTTACGGTAAACTGCCCACTTGGCAGTACATCAAGTGTATCATATGCCAAGTACGCCCCCTATTGACGT
CAATGACGGTAAATGGCCCGCCTGGCATTATGCCCAGTACATGACCTTATGGGACTTTCCTACTTGGCAG
TACATCTACGTATTAGTCATCGCTATTACCATGGTGATGCGGTTTTGGCAGTACATCAATGGGCGTGGAT
AGCGGTTTGACTCACGGGGATTTCCAAGTCTCCACCCCATTGACGTCAATGGGAGTTTGTTTTGGCACCA
AAATCAACGGGACTTTCCAAAATGTCGTAACAACTCCGCCCCATTGACGCAAATGGGCGGTAGGCGTGTA
CGGTGGGAGGTCTATATAAGCAGAGCTCTCTGGCTAACTAGAGAACCCACTGCTTACTGGCTTATCGAAA
TTAATACGACTCACTATAGGGAGACCCAAGCTTGGTACCGAGCTCGGATCCATGGATTACAAGGATGACG
ATGACAAGGATAGCCGCTTGCAGGAGATCCGGGAGCGGCAGAAGTTACGGCGACAGCTCCTCGCGCAGCA
GTTGGGAGCTGAAAGTGCCGACAGCATTGGTGCCGTGTTAAATAGCAAAGATGAGCAGAGAGAAATTGCT
GAAACAAGAGAAACTTGCAGGGCTTCCTATGATACCTCTGCTCCAAATGCAAAACGTAAGTATCTGGATG
AAGGAGAGACAGATGAAGACAAAATGGAAGAATATAAGGATGAACTAGAAATGCAACAGGATGAAGAAAA
TTTGCCATATGAAGAAGAGATTTACAAAGATTCTAGTACTTTTCTTAAG
[1044 nt withheld, positions 1100-2143]
TAACTCGAGCATGCATCTAGAGGGCCCTATTCTATAGTGTCACCTAAATGCTAGAGCTCGCTGATCAGCC
TCGACTGTGCCTTCTAGTTGCCAGCCATCTGTTGTTTGCCCCTCCCCCGTGCCTTCCTTGACCCTGGAAG
GTGCCACTCCCACTGTCCTTTCCTAATAAAATGAGGAAATTGCATCGCATTGTCTGAGTAGGTGTCATTC
TATTCTGGGGGGTGGGGTGGGGCAGGACAGCAAGGGGGAGGATTGGGAAGACAATAGCAGGCATGCTGGG
GATGCGGTGGGCTCTATGGCTTCTGAGGCGGAAAGAACCAGCTGGGGCTCTAGGGGGTATCCCC
[124 nt withheld, positions 2488-2611]
C
[91 nt withheld, positions 2613-2703]
A
[49 nt withheld, positions 2705-2753]
CCTTTGACGTTGGAGTCCACGTTCTTT
[37 nt withheld, positions 2781-2817]
ACCCTATCTCGGTCTATTCTTTTGATTTATAAGGGATTTTGCCGATTTCGGCCTATTGGTTAAAAAATGA
GCTGATTTAACAAAAATTTAACGCGAATTAATTCTGTGGAATGTGTGTCAGTTAGGGTGTGGAAAGTCCC
CAGGCTCCCCAGCAGGCAGAAGTATGCAAAGCATGCATCTCAATTAGTCAGCAACCATAGTCCCGCCCCT
AACTCCGCCCATCCCGCCCCTAACTCCGCCCAGTTCCGCCCATTCTCCGCCCCATGGCTGACTAATTTTT
TTTATTTATGCAGAGGCCGAGGCCGCCTCTGCCTCTGAGCTATTCCAGAAGTAGTGAGGAGGCTTTTTTG
GAGGCCTAGGCTTTTGCAAAAAGCTCCCGGGAGCTTGTATATCCATTTTCGGATCTGATCAAGAGACAGG
ATGAGGATCGTTTCGCATGATTGAACAAGATGGATTGCACGCAGGTTCTCCGGCCGCTTGGGTGGAGAGG
CTATTCGGCTATGACTGGGCACAACAGACAATCGGCTGCTCTGATGCCGCCGTGTTCCGGCTGTCAGCGC
AGGGGCGCCCGGTTCTTTTTGTCAAGACCGACCTGTCCGGTGCCCTGAATGAACTGCAGGACGAGGCAGC
GCGGCTATCGTGGCTGGCCACGACGGGCGTTCCTTGCGCAGCTGTGCTCGACGTTGTCACTGAAGCGGGA
AGGGACTGGCTGCTATTGGGCGAAGTGCCGGGGCAGGATCTCCTGTCATCTCACCTTGCTCCTGCCGAGA
AAGTATCCATCATGGCTGATGCAATGCGGCGGCTGCATACGCTTGATCCGGCTACCTGCCCATTCGACCA
CCAAGCGAAACATCGCATCGAGCGAGCACGTACTCGGATGGAAGCCGGTCTTGTCGATCAGGATGATCTG
GACGAAGAGCATCAGGGGCTCGCGCCAGCCGAACTGTTCGCCAGGCTCAAGGCGCGCATGCCCGACGGCG
AGGATCTCGTCGTGACCCATGGCGATGCCTGCTTGCCGAATATCATGGTGGAAAATGGCCGCTTTTCTGG
ATTCATCGACTGTGGCCGGCTGGGTGTGGCGGACCGCTATCAGGACATAGCGTTGGCTACCCGTGATATT
GCTGAAGAGCTTGGCGGCGAATGGGCTGACCGCTTCCTCGTGCTTTACGGTATCGCCGCTCCCGATTCGC
AGCGCATCGCCTTCTATCGCCTTCTTGACGAGTTCTTCTGAGCGGGACTCTGGGGTTCGAAATGACCGAC
CAAGCGACGCCCAACCTGCCATCACGAGATTTCGATTCCACCGCCGCCTTCTATGAAAGGTTGGGCTTCG
GAATCGTTTTCCGGGACGCCGGCTGGATGATCCTCCAGCGCGGGGATCTCATGCTGGAGTTCTTCGCCCA
CCCCAACTTGTTTATTGCAGCTTATAATGGTTACAAATAAAGCAATAGCATCACAAATTTCACAAATAAA
GCATTTTTTTCACTGCATTCTAGTTGTGGTTTGTCCAAACTCATCAATGTATCTTATCATGTCTGTATAC
CGTCGACCTCTAGCTAGAGCTTGGCGTAATCATGGTCATAGCTGTTTCCTGTGTGAAATTGTTATCCGCT
CACAATTCCACACAACATACGAGCCGGAAGCATAAAGTGTAAAGCCTGGGGTGCCTAATGAGTGAGCTAA
CTCACATTAATTGCGTTGCGCTCACTGCCCGCTTTCCAGTCGGGAAACCTGTCGTGCCAGCTGCATTAAT
GAATCGGCCAACGCGCGGGGAGAGGCGGTTTGCGTATTGGGCGCTCTTCCGCTTCCTCGCTCACTGACTC
GCTGCGCTCGGTCGTTCGGCTGCGGCGAGCGGTATCAGCTCACTCAAAGGCGGTAATACGGTTATCCACA
GAATCAGGGGATAACGCAGGAAAGAACATGTGAGCAAAAGGCCAGCAAAAGGCCAGGAACCGTAAAAAGG
CCGCGTTGCTGGCGTTTTTCCATAGGCTCCGCCCCCCTGACGAGCATCACAAAAATCGACGCTCAAGTCA
GAGGTGGCGAAACCCGACAGGACTATAAAGATACCAGGCGTTTCCCCCTGGAAGCTCCCTCGTGCGCTCT
CCTGTTCCGACCCTGCCGCTTACCGGATACCTGTCCGCCTTTCTCCCTTCGGGAAGCGTGGCGCTTTCTC
ATAGCTCACGCTGTAGGTATCTCAGTTCGGTGTAGGTCGTTCGCTCCAAGCTGGGCTGTGTGCACGAACC
CCCCGTTCAGCCCGACCGCTGCGCCTTATCCGGTAACTATCGTCTTGAGTCCAACCCGGTAAGACACGAC
TTATCGCCACTGGCAGCAGCCACTGGTAACAGGATTAGCAGAGCGAGGTATGTAGGCGGTGCTACAGAGT
TCTTGAAGTGGTGGCCTAACTACGGCTACACTAGAAGAACAGTATTTGGTATCTGCGCTCTGCTGAAGCC
AGTTACCTTCGGAAAAAGAGTTGGTAGCTCTTGATCCGGCAAACAAACCACCGCTGGTAGCGGTGGTTTT
TTTGTTTGCAAGCAGCAGATTACGCGCAGAAAAAAAGGATCTCAAGAAGATCCTTTGATCTTTTCTACGG
GGTCTGACGCTCAGTGGAACGAAAACTCACGTTAAGGGATTTTGGTCATGAGATTATCAAAAAGGATCTT
CACCTAGATCCTTTTAAATTAAAAATGAAGTTTTAAATCAATCTAAAGTATATATGAGTAAACTTGGTCT
GACAGTTACCAATGCTTAATCAGTGAGGCACCTATCTCAGCGATCTGTCTATTTCGTTCATCCATAGTTG
CCTGACTCCCCGTCGTGTAGATAACTACGATACGGGAGGGCTTACCATCTGGCCCCAGTGCTGCAATGAT
ACCGCGAGACCCACGCTCACCGGCTCCAGATTTATCAGCAATAAACCAGCCAGCCGGAAGGGCCGAGCGC
AGAAGTGGTCCTGCAACTTTATCCGCCTCCATCCAGTCTATTAATTGTTGCCGGGAAGCTAGAGTAAGTA
GTTCGCCAGTTAATAGTTTGCGCAACGTTGTTGCCATTGCTACAGGCATCGTGGTGTCACGCTCGTCGTT
TGGTATGGCTTCATTCAGCTCCGGTTCCCAACGATCAAGGCGAGTTACATGATCCCCCATGTTGTGCAAA
AAAGCGGTTAGCTCCTTCGGTCCTCCGATCGTTGTCAGAAGTAAGTTGGCCGCAGTGTTATCACTCATGG
TTATGGCAGCACTGCATAATTCTCTTACTGTCATGCCATCCGTAAGATGCTTTTCTGTGACTGGTGAGTA
CTCAACCAAGTCATTCTGAGAATAGTGTATGCGGCGACCGAGTTGCTCTTGCCCGGCGTCAATACGGGAT
AATACCGCGCCACATAGCAGAACTTTAAAAGTGCTCATCATTGGAAAACGTTCTTCGGGGCGAAAACTCT
CAAGGATCTTACCGCTGTTGAGATCCAGTTCGATGTAACCCACTCGTGCACCCAACTGATCTTCAGCATC
TTTTACTTTCACCAGCGTTTCTGGGTGAGCAAAAACAGGAAGGCAAAATGCCGCAAAAAAGGGAATAAGG
GCGACACGGAAATGTTGAATACTCATACTCTTCCTTTTTCAATATTATTGAAGCATTTATCAGGGTTATT
GTCTCATGAGCGGATACATATTTGAATGTATTTAGAAAAATAAACAAATAGGGGTTCCGCGCACATTTCC
CCGAAAAGTGCCACCTGACGTCGACGGATCGGGAGATCTCCCGATCCCCTATGGTGCACTCTCAGTACAA
TCTGCTCTGATGCCGCATAGTTAAGCCAGTATCTGCTCCCTGCTTGTGTGTTGGAGGTCGCTGAGTAGTG
CGCGAGCAAAATTTAAGCTACAACAAGGCAAGGCTTGACCGAC
Features (pLannotate 1.2.2; 22 found; start..end, strand, type, name):
     74..453     +  enhancer       CMV enhancer: human cytomegalovirus immediate early enhancer
    454..657     +  promoter       CMV promoter: human cytomegalovirus (CMV) immediate early promoter
    653..686     +  LTR            5' LTR (truncated) (fragment): truncated 5' long terminal repeat (LTR) from HIV-1
    702..720     +  promoter       T7 promoter: promoter for bacteriophage T7 RNA polymerase
    755..778     +  CDS            FLAG: FLAG® epitope tag, followed by an enterokinase cleavage site
    779..2143    +  CDS            METTL14 (sequence partly withheld): MET14_HUMAN - Also known as KIAA1627 From Homo sapiens (Human).
   2174..2192    -  promoter       SP6 promoter: promoter for bacteriophage SP6 RNA polymerase
   2218..2442    +  polyA_signal   bGH poly(A) signal: bovine growth hormone polyadenylation signal
   2446..2467    +  promoter       SV40 promoter (fragment): SV40 enhancer and early promoter
   2488..2916    +  rep_origin     f1 ori (sequence partly withheld): f1 bacteriophage origin of replication; arrow indicates direction of (+) strand synthesis
   2969..3179    +  promoter       SV40 promoter: SV40 early promoter
   3254..4045    +  CDS            neo: KKA2_KLEPN - Also known as kan, nptII. Experimental evidence at protein level: Swiss-Prot protein existence level 1. Resistance to kanamycin, neomycin, paromomycin, ribostamycin, butirosin and gentamicin B. From Klebsiella pneumoniae.
   4069..4227    +  CDS            ble (fragment): BLE_KLEPN - Experimental evidence at protein level: Swiss-Prot protein existence level 1. Binding protein with a strong affinity to the bleomycin family of antibiotics. Binds to CL990; an antimitotic-antibiotic compound. From Klebsiella pneumoniae.
   4222..4343    +  polyA_signal   SV40 poly(A) signal: SV40 polyadenylation signal
   4416..4432    -  protein_bind   lac operator: The lac repressor binds to the lac operator to inhibit transcription in E. coli. This inhibition can be relieved by adding lactose or isopropyl-β-D-thiogalactopyranoside (IPTG). lac repressor encoded by lacI
   4440..4470    -  promoter       lac promoter: promoter for the E. coli lac operon
   4485..4506    -  protein_bind   CAP binding site: CAP binding activates transcription in the presence of cAMP. E. coli catabolite activator protein
   4519..4611    -  CDS            lacI (fragment): lac repressor; lacI; The lac repressor binds to the lac operator to inhibit transcription in E. coli. This inhibition can be relieved by adding lactose or isopropyl-β-D-thiogalactopyranoside (IPTG).
   4794..5382    -  rep_origin     ori: high-copy-number ColE1/pMB1/pBR322/pUC origin of replication
   5553..6413    -  CDS            AmpR: β-lactamase; bla; confers resistance to ampicillin, carbenicillin, and related antibiotics
   6414..6518    -  promoter       AmpR promoter: bla
   6577..6629    -  misc_feature   bom (fragment): basis of mobility region from pBR322
