[The description below was written by a language model from this plasmid's Addgene catalogue record and pLannotate feature annotations shown in this document.]
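Description:
pcDNA3/Flag-METTL14 is a mammalian expression plasmid built on the Invitrogen pcDNA3 backbone for producing human METTL14 (methyltransferase-like 14) with an N-terminal FLAG epitope in human cells. It is propagated in E. coli through a high-copy ColE1/pUC-type origin and selected with ampicillin via the β-lactamase gene. An f1 origin is also present, allowing single-stranded DNA production. For mammalian cells, an SV40 early promoter drives a neomycin phosphotransferase cassette terminated by an SV40 poly(A) signal, which can support G418 selection of stable transfectants. The catalogue lists a total size of 6,759 bp, whereas the annotated full sequencing record is 6,710 nt.

The METTL14 coding sequence, derived from a commercially sourced cDNA, was inserted by restriction cloning between BamHI and XhoI, with the FLAG tag directly upstream and in frame. Although the catalogue names T7 as the promoter, the feature table shows the CMV immediate-early enhancer and promoter upstream of the insert, and this is the element that would drive transcription in mammalian cells. The T7 promoter lies between CMV and the tag, and an SP6 promoter faces inward from the 3′ side; these flank the cloning region and are useful for sequencing or in vitro transcription. A bovine growth hormone poly(A) signal terminates the transcript. Short annotated fragments such as the truncated HIV-1 LTR, ble, lacI and bom matches appear to be backbone remnants or similarity hits rather than functional parts.

The FLAG tag permits detection and immunopurification of the expressed protein. The associated publication concerns the METTL3–METTL14 complex in mammalian nuclear RNA N6-adenosine methylation, consistent with use in overexpression and interaction studies of this methyltransferase component.
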