Addgene plasmid #53740: pcDNA3/Flag-METTL14
Purpose: For expression of METTL14 (methyltransferase-like 14) in human cells
Depositing lab: Chuan He. Depositing organization: University of Chicago. Publication: A METTL3-METTL14 complex mediates mammalian nuclear RNA N6-adenosine methylation. Liu J, Yue Y, Han D, Wang X, Fu Y, Zhang L, Jia G, Yu M, Lu Z, Deng X, Dai Q, Chen W, He C. Nat Chem Biol. 2014 Feb;10(2):93-5. doi: 10.1038/nchembio.1432. Epub 2013 Dec 6. PubMed 24316715.
Backbone
  Vector backbone: pcDNA3
  Backbone manufacturer: Invitrogen
  Backbone size w/o insert (bp): 5446
  Total vector size (bp): 6759
  Modifications to backbone: N.A.
  Vector type: Mammalian Expression
Growth in bacteria
  Bacterial resistance: Ampicillin, 100 μg/mL
  Growth temperature: 37°C
  Growth strain: DH5alpha
  Growth instructions: N.A.
  Copy number: Unknown
Gene/Insert
  Gene/Insert name: Methyltransferase-like 14 (alt name: METTL14)
  Species: H. sapiens (human)
  Insert size (bp): 1371
  GenBank ID: NM_020961.2
  Entrez Gene: METTL14 (a.k.a. hMETTL14)
  Promoter: T7
  Tag / fusion protein: FLAG tag (N terminal on insert)
  Cloning method: Restriction Enzyme; 5′ cloning site BamHI (unknown if destroyed); 3′ cloning site XhoI (unknown if destroyed)
  Sequencing primers: 5′ 5' TAATACGACTCACTATAGGG 3'; 3′ 5' ATTTAGGTGACACTATAG 3'
Resource information
  A portion of this plasmid was derived from a plasmid made by: cDNA was obtained from Open Biosystems
Terms and licenses: Academic/Nonprofit Terms; Industry Terms: Not Available to Industry
How to cite: pcDNA3/Flag-METTL14 was a gift from Chuan He (Addgene plasmid # 53740 ; http://n2t.net/addgene:53740 ; RRID:Addgene_53740)
