>Addgene plasmid #53740 | pcDNA3/Flag-METTL14 | addgene partial sequence | sequence record 89601 | CMV-F 5'-CGCAAATGGGCGGTAGGCGTG-3'
AGCAGAGCTCTCTGGCTACTAGAGAACCCACTGCTTACTGGCTTATCGAAATTAATACGACTCACTATAG
GGAGACCCAAGCTTGGTACCGAGCTCGGATCCATGGATTACAAGGATGACGATGACAAGGATAGCCGCTT
GCAGGAGATCCGGGAGCGGCAGAAGTTACGGCGACAGCTCCTCGCGCAGCAGTTGGGAGCTGAAAGTGCC
GACAGCATTGGTGCCGTGTTAAATAGCAAAGATGAGCAGAGAGAAATTGCTGAAACAAGAGAAACTTGCA
GGGCTTCCTATGATACCTCTGCTCCAAATGCAAAACGTAAGTATCTGGATGAAGGAGAGACAGATGAAGA
CAAAATGGAAGAATATAAGGATGAACTAGAAATGCAACAGGATGAAGAAAATTTGCCATATGAAGAAGAG
ATTTACAAAGATTCTAGTACTTTTCTTAAG
[384 nt withheld, positions 451-834]
