>Addgene plasmid #53740 | pcDNA3/Flag-METTL14 | addgene partial sequence | sequence record 89602 | BGH-rev 5'-TAGAAGGCACAGTCGAGG-3'
TATAGAATAGGGCCCTCTAGATGCATGCTCGAGTTA
[858 nt withheld, positions 37-894]
